>Addgene plasmid #18241 | T4 Lysozyme D20A WT* | addgene partial sequence | sequence record 24028 | 3primeUP
GAAAAGCCCGCTCATTAGGCGGGCTCAGATCTGCTCATGTTTGACAGCTTATCATCGATAAGCTTCGGCA
ATAAATTCTTGATATGTTTTCATATGTTTCCTTTAAATATTTTAATTAGTAATTGTCTATTCAAGTAATT
GTGAATATACCATCACAATTCCAAGAGAAAGTAAACAGCTTTATAGATTTTTATACGCGTCCCAAGTGCC
AGTTCTAAACGTTGTAATGACTCGTTTTGCGCGATTAGGTGTTTGATTATACCATCTACTTTTAGCTAAG
TTAACTGCTGCTTCATCCCAGCGTTTTTGTTGAAGCATACGTAAAGAGTTAGTAAATCCTGCCACACCGG
TTTCTCCCATTTGGAAAACCATATTAATCAATGCAGCGCGACGAACCGCATCAAGAGAATCATAAACCGG
TTTTAATTTAGCATTTCTCAGAATTCCGCGAACAGCAGCATCAACATCCTGATTAAAGAGTTTTTCAGCC
TCATCTTTTGTAATTACACCATTAGTATTACGCCCAATAGCTTTATCTAATTCAGATTTAGCAGCATTAA
GTGATGGACTTTTTGTAAGCAAATGACCGATGCCAATAGTGTAATAGCCTTCTGTAGCTTTATAGATTTT
AAGTCTAAGACCTTCATCTATACGTAACATTTCAAATATATTCATAATACCTCCTAAGCATCGATGGATC
CTGTTTCCTGTGTGAATTGTTATCCGCTCACAATTCCACACATTATACGAGCCGATGATAATTGTCACAG
GGGGAGGGGAGNAGCTGANCTGTTCNGGGGAATGTANCGNCCATTCCNCATANCGAGCGAGATATGCACA
GGGAGGGNNANCNG
