[The description below was written by a language model from this plasmid's Addgene catalogue record.]
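Description:
T4 Lysozyme D20A WT* is a bacterial expression plasmid built on the pHS1403 backbone (about 5 kb without insert) that carries a mutant copy of the bacteriophage T4 lysozyme gene, the product of phage gene e. It is maintained in E. coli as a high-copy plasmid under ampicillin selection. The record does not name the origin of replication or the promoter that drives expression, and no feature table is provided, so the regulatory elements of the backbone cannot be described from the available information.

The insert is roughly 600 bp and was cloned as a BamHI–HindIII fragment, with both sites retained. According to the depositor's notes, the BamHI site lies 27 bp from the start codon and the HindIII site 115 bp beyond the stop codon, so the fragment includes short flanking untranslated regions on either side of the coding sequence and can be excised or transferred intact. The encoded protein carries the substitution D20A, replacing aspartate 20 with alanine, in the "WT*" background. In the T4 lysozyme literature, WT* generally refers to the cysteine-free pseudo-wild-type version of the enzyme used as a reference for mutational work, although the record itself does not define the term. Asp20 is generally regarded as one of the residues involved in catalysis, so this variant would be expected to probe its contribution to activity. No tags or fusion partners are listed. The construct is suited to producing the mutant protein in bacteria for studies of lysozyme structure, stability or function, though the record does not state a specific purpose.
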