Addgene plasmid #18241: T4 Lysozyme D20A WT*
Depositing lab: Brian Matthews. Depositing organization: University of Oregon.
Backbone
  Vector backbone: pHS1403
  Backbone size w/o insert (bp): 5000
  Vector type: Bacterial Expression
Growth in bacteria
  Bacterial resistance: Ampicillin, 100 μg/mL
  Growth temperature: 37°C
  Growth strain: DH5alpha
  Copy number: High Copy
Gene/Insert
  Gene/Insert name: T4 Lysozyme (alt name: RK24TA)
  Species: Bacteriophage T4
  Insert size (bp): 600
  Mutation: D20A WT*
  GenBank ID: NP_049736
  Entrez Gene: e (a.k.a. T4p123)
  Cloning method: Restriction Enzyme; 5′ cloning site BamHI (not destroyed); 3′ cloning site HindIII (not destroyed)
  Sequencing primers: 5′ na; 3′ GGCGTATCACGAGGCCC
Terms and licenses: Academic/Nonprofit Terms; Industry Terms: Not Available to Industry
Depositor comments: The BamHI site is 27 bp from the ATG and the HindIII site is 115 bp from the stop.
How to cite: T4 Lysozyme D20A WT* was a gift from Brian Matthews (Addgene plasmid # 18241 ; http://n2t.net/addgene:18241 ; RRID:Addgene_18241)
